>Addgene plasmid #91006 | pMOD_A0302 | addgene full sequence | sequence record 182179 | Addgene NGS Result
GCCTTGACGGCAAAATCCCTTAACGTGAGTTTTCGTTCCACTGAGCGTCAGACCCCGTAGAAAAGATCAA
AGGATCTTCTTGAGATCCTTTTTTTCTGCGCGTAATCTGCTGCTTGCAAACAAAAAAACCACCGCTACCA
GCGGTGGTTTGTTTGCCGGATCAAGAGCTACTAACTCTTTTTCCGAAGGTAACTGGCTTCAGCAGAGCGC
AGATACCAAATACTGTTCTTCTAGTGTAGCCGTAGTTAGGCCACCACTTCAAGAACTCTGTAGCACCGCC
TACATACCTCGCTCTGCTAATCCTGTTACCAGTGGCTGCTGCCAGTGGCGATAAGTCGTGTCTTACCGGG
TTGGACTCAAGACGATAGTTACCGGATAAGGCGCAGCGGTCGGGCTGAACGGGGGGTTCGTGCTCACAGC
CCAGCTTGGAGCGAACGACCTACACCGAACTGAGATACCTACAGCGTGAGCTATGAGAAAGCGCCACGCT
TCCCGAAGGGAGAAAGGCGGACAGGTATCCGGTAAGCGGCAGGGTCGGAACAGGAGAGCGCACGAGGGAG
CTTCCAGGGGGAAACGCCTGGTATCTTTATAGTCCTGTCGGGTTTCGCCACCTCTGACTTGAGCGTCGAT
TTTTGTGATGCTCGTCAGGGGGGCGGAGCCTATGGAAAAACGCCAGCAACGCGGCCTTTTTACGGTTCCT
GGCCTTTTGCTGGCCTTTTGCTCACATGTTCTTTCCTGCGTTATCCCCTGATTCTGTGGATAACCGTATT
ACCGCCTTTGAGTGAGCTGATACCGCTCGCCGCAGCCGAACGACCGAGCGCAGCGAGTCAGTGAGCGAGG
AAGCGGAAGAGCGCCCACCTGCTCATGATCGGCGCGCCGTCGAGCTGCAGGTCAACGGATCAGGATATTC
TTGTTTAAGATGTTGAACTCTATGGAGGTTTGTATGAACTGATGATCTAGGACCGGATAAGTTCCCTTCT
TCATAGCGAACTTATTCAAAGAATGTTTTGTGTATCATTCTTGTTACATTGTTATTAATGAAAAAATATT
ATTGGTCATTGGACTGAACACGAGTGTTAAATATGGACCAGGCCCCAAATAAGATCCATTGATATATGAA
TTAAATAACAAGAATAAATCGAGTCACCAAACCACTTGCCTTTTTTAACGAGACTTGTTCACCAACTTGA
TACAAAAGTCATTATCCTATGCAAATCAATAATCATACAAAAATATCCAATAACACTAAAAAATTAAAAG
AAATGGATAATTTCACAATATGTTATACGATAAAGAAGTTACTTTTCCAAGAAATTCACTGATTTTATAA
GCCCACTTGCATTAGATAAATGGCAAAAAAAAACAAAAAGGAAAAGAAATAAAGCACGAAGAATTCTAGA
AAATACGAAATACGCTTCAATGCAGTGGGACCCACGGTTCAATTATTGCCAATTTTCAGCTCCACCGTAT
ATTTAAAAAATAAAACGATAATGCTAAAAAAATATAAATCGTAACGATCGTTAAATCTCAACGGCTGGAT
CTTATGACGACCGTTAGAAATTGTGGTTGTCGACGAGTCAGTAATAAACGGCGTCAAAGTGGTTGCAGCC
GGCACACACGAGTCGTGTTTATCAACTCAAAGCACAAATACTTTTCCTCAACCTAAAAATAAGGCAATTA
GCCAAAAACAACTTTGCGTGTAAACAACGCTCAATACACGTGTCATTTTATTATTAGCTATTGCTTCACC
GCCTTAGCTTTCTCGTGACCTAGTCGTCCTCGTCTTTTCTTCTTCTTCTTCTATAAAACAATACCCAAAG
AGCTCTTCTTCTTCACAATTCAGATTTCAATTTCTCAAAATCTTAAAAACTTTCTCTCAATTCTCTCTAC
CGTGATCAAGGTAAATTTCTGTGTTCCTTATTCTCTCAAAATCTTCGATTTTGTTTTCGTTCGATCCCAA
TTTCGTATATGTTCTTTGGTTTAGATTCTGTTAATCTTAGATCGAACACGATTTTCTGGGTTTGATCGTT
AGATATCATCTTAATTCTCGATTAGGGTTTCATAGATATCATCCGATTTGTTCAAATAATTTGAGTTTTG
TCGAATAATTACTCTTCGATTTGTGATTTCTATCTAGATCTGGTGTTAGTTTCTAGTTTGTGCGATCGAA
TTTGTCGATTAATCTGAGTTTTTCTGATTAACAGGCCTGCAGGTAGATCGCTCGTCGACATGGATAAGAA
GTACTCTATCGGACTCGATATCGGAACTAACTCTGTGGGATGGGCTGTGATCACCGATGAGTACAAGGTG
CCATCTAAGAAGTTCAAGGTTCTCGGAAACACCGATAGGCACTCTATCAAGAAAAACCTTATCGGTGCTC
TCCTCTTCGATTCTGGTGAAACTGCTGAGGCTACCAGACTCAAGAGAACCGCTAGAAGAAGGTACACCAG
AAGAAAGAACAGGATCTGCTACCTCCAAGAGATCTTCTCTAACGAGATGGCTAAAGTGGATGATTCATTC
TTCCACAGGCTCGAAGAGTCATTCCTCGTGGAAGAAGATAAGAAGCACGAGAGGCACCCTATCTTCGGAA
ACATCGTTGATGAGGTGGCATACCACGAGAAGTACCCTACTATCTACCACCTCAGAAAGAAGCTCGTTGA
TTCTACTGATAAGGCTGATCTCAGGCTCATCTACCTCGCTCTCGCTCACATGATCAAGTTCAGAGGACAC
TTCCTCATCGAGGGTGATCTCAACCCTGATAACTCTGATGTGGATAAGTTGTTCATCCAGCTCGTGCAGA
CCTACAACCAGCTTTTCGAAGAGAACCCTATCAACGCTTCAGGTGTGGATGCTAAGGCTATCCTCTCTGC
TAGGCTCTCTAAGTCAAGAAGGCTTGAGAACCTCATTGCTCAGCTCCCTGGTGAGAAGAAGAACGGACTT
TTCGGAAACTTGATCGCTCTCTCTCTCGGACTCACCCCTAACTTCAAGTCTAACTTCGATCTCGCTGAGG
ATGCAAAGCTCCAGCTCTCAAAGGATACCTACGATGATGATCTCGATAACCTCCTCGCTCAGATCGGAGA
TCAGTACGCTGATTTGTTCCTCGCTGCTAAGAACCTCTCTGATGCTATCCTCCTCAGTGATATCCTCAGA
GTGAACACCGAGATCACCAAGGCTCCACTCTCAGCTTCTATGATCAAGAGATACGATGAGCACCACCAGG
ATCTCACACTTCTCAAGGCTCTTGTTAGACAGCAGCTCCCAGAGAAGTACAAAGAGATTTTCTTCGATCA
GTCTAAGAACGGATACGCTGGTTACATCGATGGTGGTGCATCTCAAGAAGAGTTCTACAAGTTCATCAAG
CCTATCCTCGAGAAGATGGATGGAACCGAGGAACTCCTCGTGAAGCTCAATAGAGAGGATCTTCTCAGAA
AGCAGAGGACCTTCGATAACGGATCTATCCCTCATCAGATCCACCTCGGAGAGTTGCACGCTATCCTTAG
AAGGCAAGAGGATTTCTACCCATTCCTCAAGGATAACAGGGAAAAGATTGAGAAGATTCTCACCTTCAGA
ATCCCTTACTACGTGGGACCTCTCGCTAGAGGAAACTCAAGATTCGCTTGGATGACCAGAAAGTCTGAGG
AAACCATCACCCCTTGGAACTTCGAAGAGGTGGTGGATAAGGGTGCTAGTGCTCAGTCTTTCATCGAGAG
GATGACCAACTTCGATAAGAACCTTCCAAACGAGAAGGTGCTCCCTAAGCACTCTTTGCTCTACGAGTAC
TTCACCGTGTACAACGAGTTGACCAAGGTTAAGTACGTGACCGAGGGAATGAGGAAGCCTGCTTTTTTGT
CAGGTGAGCAAAAGAAGGCTATCGTTGATCTCTTGTTCAAGACCAACAGAAAGGTGACCGTGAAGCAGCT
CAAAGAGGATTACTTCAAGAAAATCGAGTGCTTCGATTCAGTTGAGATTTCTGGTGTTGAGGATAGGTTC
AACGCATCTCTCGGAACCTACCACGATCTCCTCAAGATCATTAAGGATAAGGATTTCTTGGATAACGAGG
AAAACGAGGATATCTTGGAGGATATCGTTCTTACCCTCACCCTCTTTGAAGATAGAGAGATGATTGAAGA
AAGGCTCAAGACCTACGCTCATCTCTTCGATGATAAGGTGATGAAGCAGTTGAAGAGAAGAAGATACACT
GGTTGGGGAAGGCTCTCAAGAAAGCTCATTAACGGAATCAGGGATAAGCAGTCTGGAAAGACAATCCTTG
ATTTCCTCAAGTCTGATGGATTCGCTAACAGAAACTTCATGCAGCTCATCCACGATGATTCTCTCACCTT
TAAAGAGGATATCCAGAAGGCTCAGGTTTCAGGACAGGGTGATAGTCTCCATGAGCATATCGCTAACCTC
GCTGGATCTCCTGCAATCAAGAAGGGAATCCTCCAGACTGTGAAGGTTGTGGATGAGTTGGTGAAGGTGA
TGGGAAGGCATAAGCCTGAGAACATCGTGATCGAAATGGCTAGAGAGAACCAGACCACTCAGAAGGGACA
GAAGAACTCTAGGGAAAGGATGAAGAGGATCGAGGAAGGTATCAAAGAGCTTGGATCTCAGATCCTCAAA
GAGCACCCTGTTGAGAACACTCAGCTCCAGAATGAGAAGCTCTACCTCTACTACCTCCAGAACGGAAGGG
ATATGTATGTGGATCAAGAGTTGGATATCAACAGGCTCTCTGATTACGATGTTGATGCTATCGTGCCACA
GTCATTCTTGAAGGATGATTCTATCGATAACAAGGTGCTCACCAGGTCTGATAAGAACAGGGGTAAGAGT
GATAACGTGCCAAGTGAAGAGGTTGTGAAGAAAATGAAGAACTATTGGAGGCAGCTCCTCAACGCTAAGC
TCATCACTCAGAGAAAGTTCGATAACTTGACTAAGGCTGAGAGGGGAGGACTCTCTGAATTGGATAAGGC
AGGATTCATCAAGAGGCAGCTTGTGGAAACCAGGCAGATCACTAAGCACGTTGCACAGATCCTCGATTCT
AGGATGAACACCAAGTACGATGAGAACGATAAGTTGATCAGGGAAGTGAAGGTTATCACCCTCAAGTCAA
AGCTCGTGTCTGATTTCAGAAAGGATTTCCAATTCTACAAGGTGAGGGAAATCAACAACTACCACCACGC
TCACGATGCTTACCTTAACGCTGTTGTTGGAACCGCTCTCATCAAGAAGTATCCTAAGCTCGAGTCAGAG
TTCGTGTACGGTGATTACAAGGTGTACGATGTGAGGAAGATGATCGCTAAGTCTGAGCAAGAGATCGGAA
AGGCTACCGCTAAGTATTTCTTCTACTCTAACATCATGAATTTCTTCAAGACCGAGATTACCCTCGCTAA
CGGTGAGATCAGAAAGAGGCCACTCATCGAGACAAACGGTGAAACAGGTGAGATCGTGTGGGATAAGGGA
AGGGATTTCGCTACCGTTAGAAAGGTGCTCTCTATGCCACAGGTGAACATCGTTAAGAAAACCGAGGTGC
AGACCGGTGGATTCTCTAAAGAGTCTATCCTCCCTAAGAGGAACTCTGATAAGCTCATTGCTAGGAAGAA
GGATTGGGACCCTAAGAAATACGGTGGTTTCGATTCTCCTACCGTGGCTTACTCTGTTCTCGTTGTGGCT
AAGGTTGAGAAGGGAAAGAGTAAGAAGCTCAAGTCTGTTAAGGAACTTCTCGGAATCACTATCATGGAAA
GGTCATCTTTCGAGAAGAACCCAATCGATTTCCTCGAGGCTAAGGGATACAAAGAGGTTAAGAAGGATCT
CATCATCAAGCTCCCAAAGTACTCACTCTTCGAACTCGAGAACGGTAGAAAGAGGATGCTCGCTTCTGCT
GGTGAGCTTCAAAAGGGAAACGAGCTTGCTCTCCCATCTAAGTACGTTAACTTTCTTTACCTCGCTTCTC
ACTACGAGAAGTTGAAGGGATCTCCAGAAGATAACGAGCAGAAGCAACTTTTCGTTGAGCAGCACAAGCA
CTACTTGGATGAGATCATCGAGCAGATCTCTGAGTTCTCTAAAAGGGTGATCCTCGCTGATGCAAACCTC
GATAAGGTGTTGTCTGCTTACAACAAGCACAGAGATAAGCCTATCAGGGAACAGGCAGAGAACATCATCC
ATCTCTTCACCCTTACCAACCTCGGTGCTCCTGCTGCTTTCAAGTACTTCGATACAACCATCGATAGGAA
GAGATACACCTCTACCAAAGAAGTGCTCGATGCTACCCTCATCCATCAGTCTATCACTGGACTCTACGAG
ACTAGGATCGATCTCTCACAGCTCGGTGGTGATTCAAGGGCTGATCCTAAGAAGAAGAGGAAGGTTTGAC
GTCGACGATATGAAGATGAAGATGAAATATTTGGTGTGTCAAATAAAAAGCTTGTGTGCTTAAGTTTGTG
TTTTTTTCTTGGCTTGTTGTGTTATGAATTTGTGGCTTTTTCTAATATTAAATGAATGTAAGATCACATT
ATAATGAATAAACAAATGTTTCTATAATCCATTGTGAATGTTTTGTTGGATCTCTTCTGCAGCATATAAC
TACTGTATGTGCTATGGTATGGACTATGGAATATGATTAAAGATAAGCCAGAGCTCTGGTGACGGACGTG
GGCAGGTGTGATGAAAAGCCTTAGGGTCAGGTGGCACTTTTCGGGGAAATGTGCGATGAACCCCTATTTG
TTTATTTTTCTAAATACATTCAAATATGTATCCGCTAATGAGACAATAACCCTGATAAATGCTTCAATTA
TATTGAAAAAGGAAGAGTATGAGTATCCAACATTTCCGTGTCGCCCTTATTCCCTTTTTTGCGGCCTTCT
GCCTTCCTGTTTTTGCTCACCCAGAAACGCTGGTGAAAGTAAAAGATGCTGAAGATCAGTTGGGTGCCCG
AGTGGGTTACATTGAACTGGATCTCAACAGCGGCAAAATCTTAGAGAGTTTTCGCCCCGAAGAACGCTTC
CCAATGATGAGCACTTTCAAAGTTCTGCTATGTGGCGCGGTGTTATCCCGTATTGATGCTGGGCAAGAGC
AACTCGGTCGCCGCATACACTATTCTCAGAATGACTTGGTTGAGTATTCACCAGTCACAGAAAAGCATCT
TACGGATGGCATGACAGTAAGAGAATTATGTAGTGCTGCCATAACCATGAGTGATAACACTGCGGCCAAC
TTACTTCTGACAACGATTGGAGGACCGAAGGAGCTAACCGCTTTTTTGCACAACATGGGGGATCATGTAA
CTCGCCTTGATCGTTGGGAACCGGAGCTGAATGAAGCCATACCAAACGACGAGCGTGACACCACGATGCC
TGTAGCAATGGCAACAACTCTCCGCAAACTATTAACTGGCGAACTACTTACTCTTGCTTCACGCCAGCAA
CTCATTGACTGGATGGAGGCGGACAAAGTTGCAGGACCACTTCTGCGCTCGGCACTTCCGGCTGGCTGGT
TTATTGCTGATAAATCTGGAGCCGGTGAGCGTGGGTCTCGCGGTATCATTGCAGCACTGGGGCCAGATGG
TAAGCCCTCCCGTATCGTAGTTATCTACACGACGGGGAGTCAGGCAACTATGGATGAACGAAATAGACAG
ATCGCTGAGATAGGTGCCTCACTGATTAAGCATTGGTAACTGTCAGACGAAGGGAAATAAATAGTAGCCC
GCCTGATGTGCGGGCTTTTTTTTGGTGGTGGTTACCAGTGTCGCTTAGCTACCGTAGGTCCTCTTAGGCG
GTCCGATTAGCGACATAGTCATCAAT
Features (pLannotate 1.2.2; 5 found; start..end, strand, type, name):
     80..668     +  rep_origin     ori: high-copy-number ColE1/pMB1/pBR322/pUC origin of replication
   2230..6333    +  CDS            cas9: CAS9_STRP1 - Also known as csn1 From Streptococcus pyogenes serotype M1.
   6379..6627    +  terminator     HSP terminator: efficient transcription terminator from the Arabidopsis thaliana heat shock protein 18.2 gene (Nagaya et al., 2010)
   6708..6808    +  promoter       AmpR promoter: bla
   6809..7669    +  CDS            AmpR: β-lactamase; bla; confers resistance to ampicillin, carbenicillin, and related antibiotics
