[The description below was written by a language model from this plasmid's Addgene catalogue record and pLannotate feature annotations shown in this document.]
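Description:
pMOD_A0302 is a "Module A" plasmid from a modular plant genome-engineering toolkit, built on the pMOD_A1001 backbone and classed as a CRISPR vector. It is a 7,796 nt high-copy plasmid maintained in E. coli through a ColE1/pUC-type origin of replication and selected with ampicillin via a β-lactamase gene driven by its native bla promoter. No plant selectable marker, T-DNA borders or plant replication elements appear in the feature table. This fits a role as an intermediate module for assembly with other toolkit parts rather than a final plant transformation vector, although the record does not describe the assembly scheme.

The payload is a single plant expression cassette. According to the catalogue entry, the Arabidopsis thaliana ubiquitin 10 (AtUbi10) promoter, a strong constitutive plant promoter, drives AtCas9_H840A. This is a synthetic Streptococcus pyogenes Cas9 coding sequence, with the "At" prefix suggesting Arabidopsis-adapted codon usage. The promoter was not picked up by the automated annotation, but the roughly 1.5 kb unannotated stretch between the origin and the Cas9 coding sequence is where it would be expected. Transcription is terminated by the efficient terminator of the Arabidopsis heat shock protein 18.2 gene (HSP terminator). The H840A substitution inactivates the HNH nuclease domain, so the enzyme cuts only one DNA strand through its RuvC domain and acts as a nickase rather than making double-strand breaks.

The plasmid carries no guide RNA cassette, so guides must come from another component. Such nickases are typically used with paired guides to reduce off-target cleavage, or to stimulate nick-based repair and gene targeting in plants.
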