Addgene plasmid #91006: pMOD_A0302
Purpose: Module A, Promoter: AtUbi10, Gene: AtCas9_H840A nickase, Terminator: HSP
Depositing lab: Daniel Voytas. Depositing organization: University of Minnesota. Publication: A multi-purpose toolkit to enable advanced genome engineering in plants. Cermak T, Curtin SJ, Gil-Humanes J, Cegan R, Kono TJY, Konecna E, Belanto JJ, Starker CG, Mathre JW, Greenstein RL, Voytas DF. Plant Cell. 2017 May 18. pii: tpc.00922.2016. doi: 10.1105/tpc.16.00922. PubMed 28522548.
Backbone
  Vector backbone: pMOD_A1001
  Vector type: CRISPR
Growth in bacteria
  Bacterial resistance: Ampicillin, 100 μg/mL
  Growth temperature: 37°C
  Growth strain: DH5alpha
  Copy number: High Copy
Gene/Insert
  Gene/Insert name: AtCas9_H840A nickase
  Species: Synthetic
  Mutation: H840A
  Promoter: AtUbi10
  Cloning method: Gibson Cloning
  Sequencing primers: 5′ unknown
Terms and licenses: Academic/Nonprofit Terms; Industry Terms: Not Available to Industry
How to cite: pMOD_A0302 was a gift from Daniel Voytas (Addgene plasmid # 91006 ; http://n2t.net/addgene:91006 ; RRID:Addgene_91006)
